Addgene plasmid #180078: pJV505
Purpose: MS.SenLT2II_L85Q expression construct to improve transformation in S. enterica LT2
Depositing lab: Chase Beisel. Depositing organization: North Carolina State University. Publication: A cell-free transcription-translation pipeline for recreating methylation patterns boosts DNA transformation in bacteria. Vento JM, Durmusoglu D, Li T, Patinios C, Sullivan S, Ttofali F, van Schaik J, Yu Y, Wang Y, Barquist L, Crook N, Beisel CL. Mol Cell. 2024 Jul 25;84(14):2785-2796.e4. doi: 10.1016/j.molcel.2024.06.003. Epub 2024 Jun 26. PubMed 38936361.
Backbone
  Vector backbone: pJV170
  Backbone size w/o insert (bp): 3202
  Total vector size (bp): 5524
  Vector type: Bacterial Expression
Growth in bacteria
  Bacterial resistance: Ampicillin, 100 μg/mL
  Growth temperature: 30°C
  Growth strain: KL740
  Copy number: High Copy
Gene/Insert
  Gene/Insert name: M.SenLT2II_L85Q
  Species: Salmonella enterica
  Promoter: P70a
  Cloning method: Gibson Cloning
  Sequencing primers: 5′ GAAAACGACCTTTCTGTGGT; 3′ GTCCTACGAGTTGCATGATA
Terms and licenses: Academic/Nonprofit Terms; Industry Terms: Not Available to Industry
How to cite: pJV505 was a gift from Chase Beisel (Addgene plasmid # 180078 ; http://n2t.net/addgene:180078 ; RRID:Addgene_180078)
