[The description below was written by a language model from this plasmid's Addgene catalogue record and pLannotate feature annotations shown in this document.]
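Description:
pJV505 is a high-copy bacterial expression plasmid built on the pJV170 backbone. It is about 5.5 kb in total, of which roughly 3.2 kb is backbone. It replicates from a ColE1/pMB1-type origin and is selected with ampicillin through a β-lactamase gene driven by its native bla promoter. The catalogue lists KL740 as the propagation strain.

The insert, assembled by Gibson cloning, comes from Salmonella enterica and encodes the methyltransferase of the SenLT2II Type I restriction-modification system with an L85Q substitution. The catalogue names the insert M.SenLT2II_L85Q, while the purpose line writes MS.SenLT2II. The feature table agrees with the latter: it shows two adjacent open reading frames, an hsdM-like methylase subunit followed almost immediately by an hsdS specificity subunit. M and S subunits together form an enzyme that methylates adenines on both strands of a bipartite recognition sequence. No R (restriction) subunit is annotated, so the complex should modify DNA without cutting it. The record does not say which subunit carries L85Q or what the mutation does.

Expression is listed as coming from the P70a promoter. This promoter is not annotated as such. A short lambda-derived fragment, labelled as part of the O gene, sits just upstream of a phage T7 gene 10 ribosome binding site and the hsdM start, and it may correspond to that promoter region. A small tetracycline-resistance fragment downstream of hsdS appears to be a backbone remnant rather than a working marker.

The stated purpose is to produce this methyltransferase so that DNA can be given the methylation pattern of S. enterica LT2. DNA marked this way should escape the host's restriction system and transform LT2 more efficiently. The associated publication does this with a cell-free transcription-translation pipeline for recreating bacterial methylation patterns.
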