Features (pLannotate 1.2.2; 8 found; start..end, strand, type, name):
    799..903     -  promoter       AmpR promoter: bla
   1005..1298    +  CDS            O (fragment): VRPO_LAMBD - Protein inferred from homology: Swiss-Prot protein existence level 3. Necessary for the bidirectional replication of DNA. It interacts with the ori (origin of replication) region of the genome during the initiation of replication. From Escherichia phage lambda (Bacteriophage lambda).
   1327..1349    +  RBS            RBS: efficient ribosome binding site from bacteriophage T7 gene 10 (Olins and Rangwala, 1989)
   1356..2939    +  CDS            hsdM: T1MK_ECOLI - Also known as hsm. Experimental evidence at protein level: Swiss-Prot protein existence level 1. The M and S subunits together form a methyltransferase (MTase) that methylates two adenine residues in complementary strands of a bipartite DNA recognition sequence. In the presence of the R subunit the complex can also act as an endonuclease, binding to the same target sequence but cutting the DNA some distance from this site. Whether the DNA is cut or modified depends on the methylation state of the target sequence. When the target site is unmodified, the DNA is cut. When the target
   2942..4348    +  CDS            hsdS: T1S_SALTY - Protein inferred from homology: Swiss-Prot protein existence level 3. The M and S subunits together form a methyltransferase (MTase) that methylates two adenine residues in complementary strands of a bipartite DNA recognition sequence. In the presence of the R subunit the complex can also act as an endonuclease, binding to the same target sequence but cutting the DNA some distance from this site. Whether the DNA is cut or modified depends on the methylation state of the target sequence. When the target site is unmodified, the DNA is cut. When the target site is hemimethylated, the
   4394..4525    +  CDS            TcR (fragment): tetracycline efflux protein; tet; confers resistance to tetracycline
   4705..5293    -  rep_origin     ori: high-copy-number ColE1/pMB1/pBR322/pUC origin of replication
   5464..798     -  CDS            AmpR (across the origin): β-lactamase; bla; confers resistance to ampicillin, carbenicillin, and related antibiotics
>Addgene plasmid #180078 | pJV505 | addgene full sequence | sequence record 355026 | Addgene NGS Result
TGCCTGACTCCCCGTCGTGTAGATAACTACGATACGGGAGGGCTTACCATCTGGCCCCAGTGCTGCAATG
ATACCGCGAGACCCACGCTCACCGGCTCCAGATTTATCAGCAATAAACCAGCCAGCCGGAAGGGCCGAGC
GCAGAAGTGGTCCTGCAACTTTATCCGCCTCCATCCAGTCTATTAATTGTTGCCGGGAAGCTAGAGTAAG
TAGTTCGCCAGTTAATAGTTTGCGCAACGTTGTTGCCATTGCTACAGGCATCGTGGTGTCACGCTCGTCG
TTTGGTATGGCTTCATTCAGCTCCGGTTCCCAACGATCAAGGCGAGTTACATGATCCCCCATGTTGTGCA
AAAAAGCGGTTAGCTCCTTCGGTCCTCCGATCGTTGTCAGAAGTAAGTTGGCCGCAGTGTTATCACTCAT
GGTTATGGCAGCACTGCATAATTCTCTTACTGTCATGCCATCCGTAAGATGCTTTTCTGTGACTGGTGAG
TACTCAACCAAGTCATTCTGAGAATAGTGTATGCGGCGACCGAGTTGCTCTTGCCCGGCGTCAACACGGG
ATAATACCGCGCCACATAGCAGAACTTTAAAAGTGCTCATCATTGGAAAACGTTCTTCGGGGCGAAAACT
CTCAAGGATCTTACCGCTGTTGAGATCCAGTTCGATGTAACCCACTCGTGCACCCAACTGATCTTCAGCA
TCTTTTACTTTCACCAGCGTTTCTGGGTGAGCAAAAACAGGAAGGCAAAATGCCGCAAAAAAGGGAATAA
GGGCGACACGGAAATGTTGAATACTCATACTCTTCCTTTTTCAATATTATTGAAGCATTTATCAGGGTTA
TTGTCTCATGAGCGGATACATATTTGAATGTATTTAGAAAAATAAACAAATAGGGGTTCCGCGCACATTT
CCCCGAAAAGTGCCACCTGACGTCTAAGAAACCATTATTATCATGACATTAACCTATAAAAATAGGCGTA
TCACGAGGCCCTTTCGTCTTCAAGAATTCTGGCGAATCCTCTGACCAGCCAGAAAACGACCTTTCTGTGG
TGAAACCGGATGCTGCAATTCAGAGCGCCAGCAAGTGGGGGACAGCAGAAGACCTGACCGCCGCAGAGTG
GATGTTTGACATGGTGAAGACTATCGCACCATCAGCCAGAAAACCGAATTTTGCTGGGTGGGCTAACGAT
ATCCGCCTGATGCGTGAACGTGACGGACGTAACCACCGCGACATGTGTGTGCTGTTCCGCTGGGCATGCT
GAGCTAACACCGTGCGTGTTGACAATTTTACCTCTGGCGGTGATAATGGTTGCAGCTAGCAATAATTTTG
TTTAACTTTAAGAAGGAGATATACCATGAACAATAACGATCTGGTCGCCAAGCTGTGGAAACTGTGCGAC
AACCTGCGTGACGGCGGCGTCTCCTATCAAAACTACGTCAATGAACTCGCCTCGCTGCTGTTTTTGAAAA
TGTGCAAAGAGACCGGCCAGGAAGCGGACTACCTGCCGGAAGGCTACCGCTGGGATGACCTGAAATCGCG
TATTGGCCAGGATCAGATGCAGTTCTACCGCAACCTGCTGGTTCAGTTAGGCTCAGATGAGAAAAAGCAG
GTGCAGGCGGTATTCCATAATGTCAGCACCACCATTGAGCAACCCAAACAGCTGACTGAGCTGGTCAGCT
ATATGGATGCGCTGGACTGGTACAATGGCAACCACGGGAAATCCCGCGACGACTTCGGCGATATGTACGA
AGGGCTGCTGCAGAAGAACGCCAACGAAACCAAATCTGGCGCGGGCCAGTACTTCACCCCACGCCCGCTG
ATCAAAACCATTATCCATCTGCTGAAACCGCAGCCGCGTGAAGTGGTGCAGGACCCGGCGGCGGGTACGG
CGGGCTTTTTGATTGAAGCTGACCGTTACGTGAAATCACAGACTAACGATCTGGATGACCTTGATGGCGA
CACTCAGGATTTCCAGATCCACCGCGCGTTTATCGGCCTCGAACTGGTGCCCGGCACCCGCCGTCTGGCG
CTGATGAACTGTCTGCTGCACGATATTGAAGGCAACCTCGACCACGGCGGCGCTATCCGTCTGGGCAACA
CGCTGGGCAGCGACGGTGAAAACCTGCCGAAGGCACATATCGTCGCCACCAACCCGCCGTTTGGCAGCGC
CGCGGGCACCAACATTACCCGTACCTTCGTGCACCCGACCAGCAACAAACAGCTGTGCTTTATGCAGCAT
ATTATTGAAACCCTGCACCCCGGCGGCCGCGCGGCGGTGGTGGTGCCGGATAACGTGCTGTTTGAAGGCG
GTAAGGGCACCGATATTCGTCGCGACCTGATGGACAAATGCCATCTGCACACCATCCTGCGTCTGCCGAC
CGGTATCTTTTACGCCCAGGGCGTCAAAACCAACGTGCTGTTCTTTACCAAAGGCACGGTCACCAATCCG
CATCAGGATAAAAACTGCACCGATGACGTGTGGGTGTATGACCTGCGGACCAATATGCCGAGCTTCGGCA
AGCGCACGCCGTTTACCGAGCAGCATCTGCAGCCGTTTGAAACTGTCTACGGCGAAGATCCACACGGCTT
AAGTCCGCGTGAAGAAGGGGAGTGGAGCTTTAACGCCGAAGAGAGCGAAGTCGCCGACAGCGAAGAGAAC
AAGAACACTGACCAGCACCAGGCCACCAGCCGCTGGCGCAAGTTCAGCCGCGAGTGGATCCGCAGCGCAA
AATCCGATTCGCTGGATATCTCCTGGCTGAAGGATAAAGACAGCATCGACGCCGACAGTCTGCCGGAGCC
GGACGTGCTGGCGGCAGAAGCGATGGGCGAGCTGGTACAGGCGCTGGGCGAACTGGATGCGCTGATGCGC
GAGCTGGGCGCGGGCGATGAAGCGGATGCTCAGCGTCAGTTGCTGAATGAAGCGTTTGGCGAGGTGAAGG
CATGAGTGGGGGGAAATTGCCGGAGGGGTGGGCTACAAGCACAATCAATGAAATGTGCAACCTCAATCCC
AAACTTAAACTTGATGATGATTTAGATGTTGGATTTATGCCGATGGCCGGTGTTCCAACAACCTATTTAG
GTAAATGTAACTTTGAAACCAAAAAGTGGAGTGAAGTAAAAAAAGGATTTACTCAATTTCAGAACGATGA
TGTTATTTTTGCCAAAATCACGCCATGCTTCGAAAATGGAAAAGCTGTTGTAATCAAAGAATTCCCTAAC
GGCTATGGTGCCGGTAGCACTGAATATTATGTTCTTCGGTCTATTAATGGGTTAATTAATCCCCATTGGT
TGTTTGCTTTAGTTAAAACTAAAGATTTTTTAACTAATGGAGCACTTAATATGTCCGGTTCAGTCGGACA
TAAACGTGTTACTAAAGAATTTCTTGAGAACTATGGTGTTCCTGTCCCACCTCTTGCCGAACAAAAAGTC
ATCGCCGAAAAACTCGATACGCTGCTGGCGCAGGTAGACAGCACCAAAGCACGTCTTGAGCAAATCCCAC
AAATCCTGAAACGTTTTCGCCAATCAGTGATAGTTGCAGCAGTAAACGGGCAACTGACAAAAGAACTTCA
TAAAAAAAATAAATTCAAGTTAACAGAATTGAATATTTCTATTCCATCTTTATGGAAAATCAGTGAGATT
GGTCAATTTGCTGATGTCAAAGGTGGCAAGAGATTACCTAAAGGTGAATCATTAATAGCTGAGAATACAG
GGTTTCCATATATTAGAGCAGGGCAGCTAAAAAATGGAACTGTTCTTCCTGAAGGACAACTATACTTAGA
AGAATATATACAAAAAAGTATTTCTAGATATACAGTCTCATCTGGAGATCTTTATATAACTATTGTTGGT
GCATGTATTGGTGATGCTGGTATAATTCCAGATGTTTATAATAATGCAAATTTAACTGAAAATGCTGCCA
AGATATGTAATTTAAACGAAAATATTTTCAATAGATTTCTTTCTTTATGGCTGAGAAGTAGTTATCTTCA
GGATATTATCAATTCAGAAATAAAATCAGGAGCTCAAGGGAAGTTGGCTTTGGCAAGGATAAAATCACTC
CCATTGATACTACCACCACTCCAAGAACAACACGAAATCGTCCGCCGCGTCGAACAACTCTTCGCCTACG
CCGACACCATTGAAAAGCAGGTCAACAACGCCCTGACCCGCGTCAACAGCCTCACCCAGTCGATCCTGGC
GAAGGCCTTCCGCGGCGAGCTGACCGCCCAGTGGCGTGCGGAAAACCCTGAACTTATCAGCGGTGAAAAC
AGCGCCGCCGCCCTGCTGGAAAAAATTAAGGCCGAACGCGCCGCCAGCGGCGGTAAAAAAACCTCGCGTA
AAAAAGCCTGAATCTAACTCGAGCAAAGCCCGCCGAAAGGCGGGCTTTTCTGTGTCGACCGATGCCCTTG
AGAGCCTTCAACCCAGTCAGCTCCTTCCGGTGGGCGCGGGGCATGACTATCGTCGCCGCACTTATGACTG
TCTTCTTTATCATGCAACTCGTAGGACAGGTGCCGGCAGCGCTCTTCCGCTTCCTCGCTCACTGACTCGC
TGCGCTCGGTCGTTCGGCTGCGGCGAGCGGTATCAGCTCACTCAAAGGCGGTAATACGGTTATCCACAGA
ATCAGGGGATAACGCAGGAAAGAACATGTGAGCAAAAGGCCAGCAAAAGGCCAGGAACCGTAAAAAGGCC
GCGTTGCTGGCGTTTTTCCATAGGCTCCGCCCCCCTGACGAGCATCACAAAAATCGACGCTCAAGTCAGA
GGTGGCGAAACCCGACAGGACTATAAAGATACCAGGCGTTTCCCCCTGGAAGCTCCCTCGTGCGCTCTCC
TGTTCCGACCCTGCCGCTTACCGGATACCTGTCCGCCTTTCTCCCTTCGGGAAGCGTGGCGCTTTCTCAT
AGCTCACGCTGTAGGTATCTCAGTTCGGTGTAGGTCGTTCGCTCCAAGCTGGGCTGTGTGCACGAACCCC
CCGTTCAGCCCGACCGCTGCGCCTTATCCGGTAACTATCGTCTTGAGTCCAACCCGGTAAGACACGACTT
ATCGCCACTGGCAGCAGCCACTGGTAACAGGATTAGCAGAGCGAGGTATGTAGGCGGTGCTACAGAGTTC
TTGAAGTGGTGGCCTAACTACGGCTACACTAGAAGAACAGTATTTGGTATCTGCGCTCTGCTGAAGCCAG
TTACCTTCGGAAAAAGAGTTGGTAGCTCTTGATCCGGCAAACAAACCACCGCTGGTAGCGGTGGTTTTTT
TGTTTGCAAGCAGCAGATTACGCGCAGAAAAAAAGGATCTCAAGAAGATCCTTTGATCTTTTCTACGGGG
TCTGACGCTCAGTGGAACGAAAACTCACGTTAAGGGATTTTGGTCATGAGATTATCAAAAAGGATCTTCA
CCTAGATCCTTTTAAATTAAAAATGAAGTTTTAAATCAATCTAAAGTATATATGAGTAAACTTGGTCTGA
CAGTTACCAATGCTTAATCAGTGAGGCACCTATCTCAGCGATCTGTCTATTTCGTTCATCCATAGT
